>Addgene plasmid #244623 | CL20_mEGFP_FOidr_071 | addgene full sequence | sequence record 487980 | Addgene NGS Result
AAAAAAAATCTAACCTCAAGTCAAGGCTTTTCTATGGAATAAGGAATGGACAGCAGGGGGCTGTTTCATA
TACTGATGACCTCTTTATAGCCAACCTTTGTTCATGGCAGCCAGCATATGGGCATATGTTGCCAAACTCT
AAACCAAATACTCATTCTGATGTTTTAAATGATTTGCCCTCCCATATGTCCTTCCGAGTGAGAGACACAA
AAAATTCCAACACACTATTGCAATGAAAATAAATTTCCTTTATTAGCCAGAAGTCAGATGCTCAAGGGGC
TTCATGATGTCCCCATAATTTTTGGCAGAGGGAAAAAGATCTGCTAGCTCGAGCAGCTGAAGCTTTATTG
AGGCTTAAGCAGTGGGTTCCCTAGTTAGCCAGAGAGCTCCCAGGCTCAGATCTGGTCTAACCAGAGAGAC
CCAGTACAGGCAAAAAGCAGATCTTGTCTTCTTTGGGAGTGAATTAGCCCTTCCAGTCCCCCCTTTTCTT
TTAAAAAGTGGCTAAGATCTACAGCTGCCTTGTAAGTCATTGGTCTTAAAGGTACCGTAATCTTATCTAG
AACCGGTTCACTGGTCCAGGAGAGCTCCCTCATCACTCGGAGACTCAGCTGCAGGATGTGGACATAGCAA
GTCATCTGGAGAACTGCCAAATGGCTGCCTGTTTTGGCTGGCAAAAGACGCCTGGTCTATAGGCAGGATG
CTTTCAGGCCATGGGGCAGTCTGATTTGGAGGAGCTTGTTGTTGGCTATACTGAGGTCCCCCCATGTTCA
TCTCTAATTCAGATGGCCCTATATTCATGACCTGAGACTGAAGCGTCTGTCTTTGGCCAGGCTGGCTGCT
GGGCCTCATGGGGATGCTGGCTGCTGGGTTCCGAATCATACCTCCTTGGACTGGCCGGTTCATGGCACTG
GTGGTAGCAGCACAGGTGACTCTCACAGCCGAACTCTGCGGTGCCCATTCTCCAGATGGCATAGTAGGCC
GAGAAGCACTGTTACCAATCATTCCTGTGCTACTGTTCCCTAAATTTCCTTGGTTTCCTATCATCCCTTG
ATTACCCATCATTCCTGGCTGAGGTATCACTGAGTAGGGACTACTGTTTCTGATTGGTGGGAAAGGTCCA
GCACCAGTTGGGCTTTGCAATGTGATGTCAAGTGGTAAATTCTGGTTTGGCAATAACCTGCCCAGTTGCC
CTGGTCGTGGGTTATTAAAAGCTTTCCCTCCTGCCGTATGCAGCATTTTCAGGTGATCCACGGTCATCTG
CAGGATCTCGGCTTTTTCTAGCTTAGCAGATCCCTGCTTCTCAAAAGCACTGGGTACCAGCCTTCTCAGC
TCAGACAAACTGTTATTGATCCGGTCTCGTCGGCGCTTCTCAATTATTCCTCTCCGTCTTTTTCTGGCCA
AAATCTGGGAAGATGTAGTTGGGGACATGGAACCTAGAGCCGAACTCAAGTTTCCATTCTCGTCCGCACT
CTCCTTCTCCACCTCGATGGTCTCGTCCAGCTCGCTGTCCGAGGAGCTGTACTCGGGGTGAGCTCGCTTC
ATCCGGGAAGCGGCCGCACTTCCCCCGGAGCCTCCGCTTCCGCCCTTGTACAGCTCGTCCATGCCGAGAG
TGATCCCGGCGGCGGTCACGAACTCCAGCAGGACCATGTGATCGCGCTTCTCGTTGGGGTCTTTGCTCAG
CTTGGACTGGGTGCTCAGGTAGTGGTTGTCGGGCAGCAGCACGGGGCCGTCGCCGATGGGGGTGTTCTGC
TGGTAGTGGTCGGCGAGCTGCACGCTGCCGTCCTCGATGTTGTGGCGGATCTTGAAGTTCACCTTGATGC
CGTTCTTCTGCTTGTCGGCCATGATATAGACGTTGTGGCTGTTGTAGTTGTACTCCAGCTTGTGCCCCAG
GATGTTGCCGTCCTCCTTGAAGTCGATGCCCTTCAGCTCGATGCGGTTCACCAGGGTGTCGCCCTCGAAC
TTCACCTCGGCGCGGGTCTTGTAGTTGCCGTCGTCCTTGAAGAAGATGGTGCGCTCCTGGACGTAGCCTT
CGGGCATGGCGGACTTGAAGAAGTCGTGCTGCTTCATGTGGTCGGGGTAGCGGCTGAAGCACTGCACGCC
GTAGGTCAGGGTGGTCACGAGGGTGGGCCAGGGCACGGGCAGCTTGCCGGTGGTGCAGATGAACTTCAGG
GTCAGCTTGCCGTAGGTGGCATCGCCCTCGCCCTCGCCGGACACGCTGAACTTGTGGCCGTTTACGTCGC
CGTCCAGCTCGACCAGGATGGGCACCACCCCGGTGAACAGCTCCTCGCCCTTGCTCACCATGGTGGCGAC
CGGTGGATCCCGGGCCCGCGGTACCGTCGACTGCAGAATTCGGTTCACTAAACGAGCCCGGTTCACTAAA
CGAGCTCTGCTTATATAGACCTCCCACCGTACACGCCTACCGCCCATTTGCGTCAATGGGGCGGAGTTGT
TACGACATTTTGGAAAGTCCCGTTGATTTTGGTGCCAAAACAAACTCCCATTGACGTCAATGGGGTGGAG
ACTTGGAAATCCCCGTGAGTCAAACCGCTATCCACGCCCATTGATGTACTGCCAAAACCGCATCACCATG
GTAATAGCGATGACTAATACGTAGATGTACTGCCAAGTAGGAAAGTCCCATAAGGTCATGTACTGGGCAT
AATGCCAGGCGGGCCATTTACCGTCATTGACGTCAATAGGGGGCGTACTTGGCATATGATACACTTGATG
TACTGCCAAGTGGGCAGTTTACCGTAAATACTCCACCCATTGACGTCAATGGAAAGTCCCTATTGGCGTT
ACTATGGGAACATACGTCATTATTGACGTCAATGGGCGGGGGTCGTTGGGCGGTCAGCCAGGCGGGCCAT
TTACCGTAAGTTATGTAACGCGGAACTCCATATATGGGCTATGAACTAATGACCCCGTAATTGATTACTA
TTAATAACTAGCACGCGTTCGAAGCTTGAGCTCGGTCCCCTCGGGGTTGGGAGGTGGGTCTGAAACGATA
ATGGTGAATATCCCTGCCTAACTCTATTCACTATAGAAAGTACAGCAAAAACTATTCTTAAACCTACCAA
GCCTCCTACTATCATTATGAATAATTTTATATACCACAGCCAATTTGTTATGTTAAACCAATTCCACAAA
CTTGCCCATTTATCTAATTCCAATAATTCTTGTTCATTCTTTTCTTGCTGGTTTTGCGATTCTTCAATTA
AGGAGTGTATTAAGCTTGTGTAATTGTTAATTTCTCTGTCCCACTCCATCCAGGTCGTGTGATTCCAAAT
CTGTTCCAGAGATTTATTACTCCAACTAGCATTCCAAGGCACAGCAGTGGTGCAAATGAGTTTTCCAGAG
CAACCCCAAATCCCCAGGAGCTGTTGATCCTTTAGGTATCTTTCCACAGCCAGGATTCTTGCCTGGAGCT
GCTTGATGCCCCAGACTGTGAGTTGCAACAGATGCTGTTGCGCCTCAATAGCCCTCAGCAAATTGTTCTG
CTGCTGCACTATACCAGACAATAATTGTCTGGCCTGTACCGTCAGCGTCATTGACGCTGCGCCCATAGTG
CTTCCTGCTGCTCCCAAGAACCCAAGGAACAAAGCTCCTATTCCCACTGCTCTTTTTTCTCTCTGCACCA
CTCTTCTCTTTGCCTTGGTGGGTGCTACTCCTAATGGTTCAATTTTTACTACTTTATATTTATATAATTC
ACTTCTCCAATTGTCCCTCATATCTCCTCCTTATGGTGTTTTACTAAACTTTTCCATGTTCTAATCCTCA
TCCTGTCTACTTGCCACACAATCATCACCTGCCATCTGTTTTCCATAATCCCTAATGATCTTTGCTTTTC
TTCTTGGCACTACTTTTATGTCACTATTATCTTGTATTACTACTGCCCCTTCACCTTTCCAGAGGAGCTT
TGCTGGTCCTTTCCAAAGTGGATTTCTGCTGTCCCTGTAATAAACCCGAAAATTTTGAATTTTTGTAATT
TGTTTTTGTAATTCTTTAGTTTGTATGTCTGTTGCTATTATGTCTACTATTCTTTCCCCTGCACTGTACC
CCCCAATCCCCCCTTTTCTTTTAAAATTGTGGATGAATACTGCCATTTGTACTGCTGTCTTAAGATGTTC
AGCCTGATCTCTTACCTGTCCTATAATTTTCTTTAATTCTTTATTCATAGATTCTACTACTCCTTGACTT
TGGGGATTGTAGGGAATTTCCAGGTCTGAAGATCCTGCTGCTTGCTGTGCTTTTTTCTTACTTTTGTTTT
GCTCTTCCTCTATCTTGTCTAAAGCTTCCTTGGTGTCTTTTATCTCTATCCTTTGATGCACACAATAGAG
GGTTGCTACTGTATTATATAATGATCTAAGTTCTTCTGATCCTGTCTGAAGGGATGGTTGTAGCTGTCCC
AGTATTTGTCTACAGCCTTCTGATGTTTCTAACAGGCCAGTATTAACTGCGAATCGTTCTAGCTCCCTGC
TTGCCCATACTATATGTTTTAATTTATATTTTTTCTTTCCCCCTGGCCTTAACCGAATTTTTTCCCATCG
CGATCTAATTCTCCCCCGCTTAATACTGACGCTCTCGCACCCATCTCTCTCCTTCTAGCCTCCGCTAGTC
AAAATTTTTGGCGTACTCACCAGTCGCCGCCCCTCGCCTCTTGCCGTGCGCGCTTCAGCAAGCCGAGTCC
TGCGTCGAGAGAGCTCCTCTGGTTTCCCTTTCGCTTTCAAGTCCCTGTTCGGGCGCCACTGCTAGAGATT
TTCCACACTGACTAAAAGGGTCTGAGGGATCTCTAGTTACCAGAGTCACACAACAGACGGGCACACACTA
CTTGAAGCACTCAAGGCAAGCTTTATTGAGGCTTAAGCAGTGGGTTCCCTAGTTAGCCAGAGAGCTCCCA
GGCTCAGATCTGGTCTAACCAGAGAGACCCAGTACAGGCAAAAAGCAGCTGCTTATATGCAGGATCTGAG
GGCTCGCCACTCCCCAGTCCCGCCCAGGCCACGCCTCCCATGGTAATAGCGATGACTAATACGTAGATGT
ACTGCCAAGTAGGAAAGTCCCATAAGGTCATGTACTGGGCATAATGCCAGGCGGGCCATTTACCGTCATT
GACGTCAATAGGGGGCGTACTTGGCATATGATACACTTGATGTACTGCCAAGTGGGCAGTTTACCGTAAA
TACTCCACCCATTGACGTCAATGGAAAGTCCCTATTGGCGTTACTATGGGAACATACGTCATTATTGACG
TCAATGGGCGGGGGTCGTTGGGCGGTCAGCCAGGCGGGCCATTTACCGTAAGTTATGTAACGCGGAACTC
CATATATGGGCTATGAACTAATGACCCCGTAATTGATTACTATTAATAACTAGTCAATAATCAATGTCGA
CCCAGGTGGCACTTTTCGGGGAAATGTGCGCGGAACCCCTATTTGTTTATTTTTCTAAATACATTCAAAT
ATGTATCCGCTCATGAGACAATAACCCTGATAAATGCTTCAATAATATTGAAAAAGGAAGAGTATGAGTA
TTCAACATTTCCGTGTCGCCCTTATTCCCTTTTTTGCGGCATTTTGCCTTCCTGTTTTTGCTCACCCAGA
AACGCTGGTGAAAGTAAAAGATGCTGAAGATCAGTTGGGTGCACGAGTGGGTTACATCGAACTGGATCTC
AACAGCGGTAAGATCCTTGAGAGTTTTCGCCCCGAAGAACGTTTTCCAATGATGAGCACTTTTAAAGTTC
TGCTATGTGGCGCGGTATTATCCCGTATTGACGCCGGGCAAGAGCAACTCGGTCGCCGCATACACTATTC
TCAGAATGACTTGGTTGAGTACTCACCAGTCACAGAAAAGCATCTTACGGATGGCATGACAGTAAGAGAA
TTATGCAGTGCTGCCATAACCATGAGTGATAACACTGCGGCCAACTTACTTCTGACAACGATCGGAGGAC
CGAAGGAGCTAACCGCTTTTTTGCACAACATGGGGGATCATGTAACTCGCCTTGATCGTTGGGAACCGGA
GCTGAATGAAGCCATACCAAACGACGAGCGTGACACCACGATGCCTGTAGCAATGGCAACAACGTTGCGC
AAACTATTAACTGGCGAACTACTTACTCTAGCTTCCCGGCAACAATTAATAGACTGGATGGAGGCGGATA
AAGTTGCAGGACCACTTCTGCGCTCGGCCCTTCCGGCTGGCTGGTTTATTGCTGATAAATCTGGAGCCGG
TGAGCGTGGGTCTCGCGGTATCATTGCAGCACTGGGGCCAGATGGTAAGCCCTCCCGTATCGTAGTTATC
TACACGACGGGGAGTCAGGCAACTATGGATGAACGAAATAGACAGATCGCTGAGATAGGTGCCTCACTGA
TTAAGCATTGGTAACTGTCAGACCAAGTTTACTCATATATACTTTAGATTGATTTAAAACTTCATTTTTA
ATTTAAAAGGATCTAGGTGAAGATCCTTTTTGATAATCTCATGACCAAAATCCCTTAACGTGAGTTTTCG
TTCCACTGAGCGTCAGACCCCGTAGAAAAGATCAAAGGATCTTCTTGAGATCCTTTTTTTCTGCGCGTAA
TCTGCTGCTTGCAAACAAAAAAACCACCGCTACCAGCGGTGGTTTGTTTGCCGGATCAAGAGCTACCAAC
TCTTTTTCCGAAGGTAACTGGCTTCAGCAGAGCGCAGATACCAAATACTGTTCTTCTAGTGTAGCCGTAG
TTAGGCCACCACTTCAAGAACTCTGTAGCACCGCCTACATACCTCGCTCTGCTAATCCTGTTACCAGTGG
CTGCTGCCAGTGGCGATAAGTCGTGTCTTACCGGGTTGGACTCAAGACGATAGTTACCGGATAAGGCGCA
GCGGTCGGGCTGAACGGGGGGTTCGTGCACACAGCCCAGCTTGGAGCGAACGACCTACACCGAACTGAGA
TACCTACAGCGTGAGCTATGAGAAAGCGCCACGCTTCCCGAAGGGAGAAAGGCGGACAGGTATCCGGTAA
GCGGCAGGGTCGGAACAGGAGAGCGCACGAGGGAGCTTCCAGGGGGAAACGCCTGGTATCTTTATAGTCC
TGTCGGGTTTCGCCACCTCTGACTTGAGCGTCGATTTTTGTGATGCTCGTCAGGGGGGCGGAGCCTATGG
AAAAACGCCAGCAACGCGGCCTTTTTACGGTTCCTGGCCTTTTGCTGGCCTTTTGCTCACATGTTCTTTC
CTGCGTTATCCCCTGATTCTGTGGATAACCGTATTACCGCCTTTGAGTGAGCTGATACCGCTCGCCGCAG
CCGAACGACCGAGCGCAGCGAGTCAGTGAGCGAGGAAGCGGAAGAGCGCCCAATACGCAAACCGCCTCTC
CCCGCGCGTTGGCCGATTCATTAATGCAGCGGATCCAGACATGATAAGATACATTGATGAGTTTGGACAA
ACCACAACTAGAATGCAGTGAAAAAAATGCTTTATTTGTGAAATTTGTGATGCTATTGCTTTATTTGTAA
CCATTATAAGCTGCAATAAACAAGTTAGCTTTTTGCAAAAGCCTAGGCCTCCAAAAAAGCCTCCTCACTA
CTTCTGGAATAGCTCAGAGGCCGAGGCGGCCTCGGCCTCTGCATAAATAAAAAAAATTAGTCAGCCATGG
GGCGGAGAATGGGCGGAACTGGGCGGAGTTAGGGGCGGGATGGGCGGAGTTAGGGGCGGGACTATGGTTG
CTGACTAATTGAGATGCGGATCCGCTGGCACGACAGGTTTCCCGACTGGAAAGCGGGCAGTGAGCGCAAC
GCAATTAATGTGAGTTAGCTCACTCATTAGGCACCCCAGGCTTTACACTTTATGCTTCCGGCTCGTATGT
TGTGTGGAATTGTGAGCGGATAACAATTTCACACAGGAAACAGCTATGACCATGATTACGCCAAGCTTGG
GCTGCAGGTCGAGGGATCTCCATAAGAGAAGAGGGACAGCTATGACTGGGAGTAGTCAGGAGAGGAGGAA
AAATCTGGCTAGTAAAACATGTAAGGAAAATTTTAGGGATGTTAAAGAAAAAAATAACACAAAACAAAAT
AT
Features (pLannotate 1.2.2; 30 found; start..end, strand, type, name):
    199..254     -  polyA_signal   β-globin poly(A) signal: rabbit β-globin polyadenylation signal (Gil and Proudfoot, 1987)
    340..475     -  LTR            3' LTR (ΔU3) (fragment): self-inactivating 3' long terminal repeat (LTR) from HIV-1
    477..545     -  CDS            nef (fragment): NEF_HV1Z2 - Experimental evidence at protein level: Swiss-Prot protein existence level 1. Extracellular Nef protein targets CD4(+) T-lymphocytes for apoptosis by interacting with CXCR4 surface receptors. From Human immunodeficiency virus type 1 group M subtype D (isolate Z2/CDC-Z34) (HIV-1).
    571..1209    -  CDS            NCOA2 (fragment): NCOA2_HUMAN - Also known as BHLHE75, SRC2, TIF2. Experimental evidence at protein level: Swiss-Prot protein existence level 1. Transcriptional coactivator for steroid receptors and nuclear receptors. Coactivator of the steroid binding domain (AF-2) but not of the modulating N-terminal domain (AF-1). Required with NCOA1 to control energy balance between white and brown adipose tissues. Critical regulator of glucose metabolism regulation, acts as RORA coactivator to specifically modulate G6PC1 expression. Involved in the positive regulation of the transcriptional activity of the glucocorticoid r
   1207..1542    -  CDS            HEY1 (fragment): HEY1_HUMAN - Also known as BHLHB31, CHF2, HERP2, HESR1, HRT1. Experimental evidence at protein level: Swiss-Prot protein existence level 1. Transcriptional repressor which binds preferentially to the canonical E box sequence 5'-CACGTG-3' (PubMed:11095750). Downstream effector of Notch signaling required for cardiovascular development. Specifically required for the Notch-induced endocardial epithelial to mesenchymal transition, which is itself criticial for cardiac valve and septum development. May be required in conjunction with HEY2 to specify arterial cell fate or identity. Promotes maintena
   1585..2301    -  CDS            mEGFP: mEGFP is a basic (constitutively fluorescent) green fluorescent protein published in 2002, derived from Aequorea victoria. It has moderate acid sensitivity.
   2315..2352    -  misc_feature   MCS (fragment): multiple cloning site
   2351..2367    -  promoter       tight TRE promoter (fragment): Tet-responsive promoter PTight, consisting of seven tet operator sequences followed by the minimal CMV promoter
   2383..2586    -  promoter       CMV promoter: human cytomegalovirus (CMV) immediate early promoter
   2587..2890    -  enhancer       CMV enhancer: human cytomegalovirus immediate early enhancer
   2958..2974    -  misc_feature   MCS (fragment): multiple cloning site
   2974..2999    -  CDS            Rev (fragment): human immunodeficiency virus 1 (HIV-1) Rev protein; rev; enhances nuclear export of unspliced and incompletely spliced viral mRNAs
   3376..3609    -  misc_feature   RRE: The Rev response element (RRE) of HIV-1 allows for Rev-dependent mRNA export from the nucleus to the cytoplasm.
   3743..3826    -  CDS            vif (fragment): VIF_HV1BR - Experimental evidence at protein level: Swiss-Prot protein existence level 1. Counteracts the innate antiviral activity of host APOBEC3F and APOBEC3G. Forms a complex with host APOBEC3F and APOBEC3G thus preventing the entry of these lethally hypermutating enzymes into progeny virions. Recruits an active E3 ubiquitin ligase complex composed of elongin BC, CUL5, and RBX2 to induce polyubiquitination of APOBEC3G and APOBEC3F. In turn, they are directed to the 26S proteasome for degradation. Vif interaction with APOBEC3G also blocks its cytidine deaminase activity in a proteasome-inde
   3969..4086    -  misc_feature   cPPT/CTS: central polypurine tract and central termination sequence of HIV-1
   4235..4594    -  CDS            HIV-1 gag (fragment): gag protein from human immunodeficiency virus 1; gag
   4578..4703    -  misc_feature   HIV-1 Ψ: packaging signal of human immunodeficiency virus type 1
   4750..5007    -  LTR            5' LTR (truncated): truncated 5' long terminal repeat (LTR) from HIV-1
   5009..5388    -  enhancer       CMV enhancer: human cytomegalovirus immediate early enhancer
   5419..5523    +  promoter       AmpR promoter: bla
   5524..6384    +  CDS            AmpR: β-lactamase; bla; confers resistance to ampicillin, carbenicillin, and related antibiotics
   6555..7143    +  rep_origin     ori: high-copy-number ColE1/pMB1/pBR322/pUC origin of replication
   7326..7380    +  CDS            lacI (fragment): lac repressor; lacI; The lac repressor binds to the lac operator to inhibit transcription in E. coli. This inhibition can be relieved by adding lactose or isopropyl-β-D-thiogalactopyranoside (IPTG).
   7382..7516    -  polyA_signal   SV40 poly(A) signal: SV40 polyadenylation signal
   7536..7671    -  rep_origin     SV40 ori: SV40 origin of replication
   7695..7717    -  promoter       SV40 promoter (fragment): SV40 enhancer and early promoter
   7724..7763    +  CDS            lacI (fragment): lac repressor; lacI; The lac repressor binds to the lac operator to inhibit transcription in E. coli. This inhibition can be relieved by adding lactose or isopropyl-β-D-thiogalactopyranoside (IPTG).
   7776..7797    +  protein_bind   CAP binding site: CAP binding activates transcription in the presence of cAMP. E. coli catabolite activator protein
   7812..7842    +  promoter       lac promoter: promoter for the E. coli lac operon
   7850..7866    +  protein_bind   lac operator: The lac repressor binds to the lac operator to inhibit transcription in E. coli. This inhibition can be relieved by adding lactose or isopropyl-β-D-thiogalactopyranoside (IPTG). lac repressor encoded by lacI
