[The description below was written by a language model from this plasmid's Addgene catalogue record and pLannotate feature annotations shown in this document.]
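Description:
CL20_mEGFP_FOidr_071 is an 8,052-nt mammalian expression plasmid built on the CL20 backbone, which the feature table shows to be a self-inactivating HIV-1-derived lentiviral transfer vector, although the catalogue lists it simply as "Mammalian Expression". It is maintained in E. coli through a high-copy ColE1/pUC-type origin and an ampicillin resistance (β-lactamase) cassette. The recombination-reducing growth strain recorded is consistent with the presence of repeated LTR sequences. The viral portion runs from a CMV enhancer fused to a truncated 5' LTR, which drives genomic RNA production in packaging cells without Tat. It continues through the Ψ packaging signal with a partial gag fragment, the cPPT/CTS element, and the Rev response element, and ends at a ΔU3 3' LTR followed by a rabbit β-globin polyadenylation signal. An SV40 origin and poly(A) signal, along with lac promoter/operator remnants, lie in the plasmid backbone. No mammalian selection marker is annotated.

The payload sits between the RRE and the 3' LTR. An internal CMV enhancer/promoter drives monomeric EGFP fused at the N terminus of FOidr_071, an unmutated intrinsically disordered region taken from the human oncogenic fusion protein HEY1_NCOA2. The depositor note indicates residues 1–324 of the fusion, and the annotation agrees, detecting a HEY1 fragment directly joined to an NCOA2 fragment downstream of mEGFP. The very short "tight TRE" hit probably reflects only sequence shared with the minimal CMV promoter rather than tetracycline regulation. The construct is intended for expressing the fluorescently tagged IDR in mammalian cells, by transfection or potentially by lentiviral transduction. This allows its localisation and behaviour to be imaged, and the associated study concerns protein condensate formation and its links to RNA biology.
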