Addgene plasmid #244623: CL20_mEGFP_FOidr_071
Purpose: Express mEGFP-tagged intrinsically disordered protein (IDR), FOidr_071, derived from human fusion protein HEY1_NCOA2
Depositing lab: Richard Kriwacki. Depositing organization: St. Jude Children's Research Hospital. Publication: Proteome-wide computational analyses reveal links between protein condensate formation and RNA biology. Maiti S, Tripathi S, Baggett DW, Phillips AH, Park CG, Wang J, Wahiduzzaman, Freyaldenhoven WT, Kinger S, Pioso BJ, Bollinger JC, Somjee R, Lang B, Babu MM, Kriwacki RW. Sci Adv. 2025 Dec 5;11(49):eady1420. doi: 10.1126/sciadv.ady1420. Epub 2025 Dec 3. PubMed 41337585.
Backbone
  Vector backbone: CL20
  Vector type: Mammalian Expression
Growth in bacteria
  Bacterial resistance: Ampicillin, 100 μg/mL
  Growth temperature: 37°C
  Growth strain: NEB Stable
  Copy number: High Copy
Gene/Insert
  Gene/Insert name: FOidr_071
  Species: H. sapiens (human)
  Mutation: Unmutated
  Tag / fusion protein: monomeric EGFP (N terminal on insert)
  Cloning method: Restriction Enzyme; 5′ cloning site Unknown (unknown if destroyed)
Terms and licenses: Academic/Nonprofit Terms; Industry Terms: Not Available to Industry
Depositor comments: HEY1_NCOA2_1_324
How to cite: CL20_mEGFP_FOidr_071 was a gift from Richard Kriwacki (Addgene plasmid # 244623 ; http://n2t.net/addgene:244623 ; RRID:Addgene_244623)
